Addgene plasmid #27840: pUT1500-HQ858758
Depositing lab: John Gray & Erich Grotewold. Depositing organization: University of Toledo. Publication: The Maize TFome--development of a transcription factor open reading frame collection for functional genomics. Burdo B, Gray J, Goetting-Minesky MP, Wittler B, Hunt M, Li T, Velliquette D, Thomas J, Gentzel I, dos Santos Brito M, Mejia-Guerra MK, Connolly LN, Qaisi D, Li W, Casas MI, Doseff AI, Grotewold E. Plant J. 2014 Oct;80(2):356-66. doi: 10.1111/tpj.12623. Epub 2014 Aug 26. PubMed 25053252.
Backbone
  Vector backbone: pENTR/SD
  Backbone manufacturer: Invitrogen
  Backbone size w/o insert (bp): 2601
  Vector type: Entry vector
Growth in bacteria
  Bacterial resistance: Kanamycin, 50 μg/mL
  Growth temperature: 37°C
  Growth strain: DH5alpha
  Growth instructions: E. coli TOP10
  Copy number: Low Copy
Gene/Insert
  Gene/Insert name: ALFIN-like transcription factor from DV168421
  Species: Zea mays
  Insert size (bp): 765
  GenBank ID: HQ858758
  Cloning method: Restriction Enzyme
  Sequencing primers: 5′ M13 For; 3′ M13 Rev
Terms and licenses: Academic/Nonprofit Terms; Industry Terms: Not Available to Industry
Depositor comments: This CDS was amplified using PCR from a full length cDNA template from the Maize Full-length cDNA Project (www.maizecdna.org) and the PCR product included the stop codon. The PCR product was cloned into a Gateway pENTR/SD vector. Further information on this gene may be obtained at www.grassius.org using the GenBank number. (The second half of the plasmid name is the GenBank Number for the sequence of the insert)
How to cite: pUT1500-HQ858758 was a gift from John Gray & Erich Grotewold (Addgene plasmid # 27840 ; http://n2t.net/addgene:27840 ; RRID:Addgene_27840)
