[The description below was written by a language model from this plasmid's Addgene catalogue record and pLannotate feature annotations shown in this document.]
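Description:
pUT1500-HQ858758 is a Gateway entry clone built in the pENTR/SD backbone (Invitrogen), carrying the coding sequence of a maize (Zea mays) ALFIN-like transcription factor. The 3,366 nt plasmid is propagated in E. coli under kanamycin selection (KanR, an aminoglycoside phosphotransferase). It replicates from a ColE1/pUC-type origin, which the feature annotation describes as high-copy although the catalogue entry lists the plasmid as low copy. rrnB T1 and T2 terminators lie upstream of the cloning region, where they help insulate the insert from read-through transcription originating in the backbone. The short lacI and lacZα fragments flagged in the annotation appear to be vector remnants rather than functional genes.

The 765 bp insert was PCR-amplified from a full-length cDNA template, retains its native stop codon, and sits between the attL1 and attL2 recombination sites. The automated annotation labels this ORF by its similarity to Arabidopsis AL4, a histone-binding protein that recognises H3K4me3. This is a homology-based call consistent with the ALFIN-like assignment, not an indication that the insert is from Arabidopsis. Just upstream of the ORF, inside the att-flanked region, is the bacteriophage T7 gene 10 ribosome binding site characteristic of the SD version of the vector, which can support bacterial translation once the cassette is moved behind a suitable promoter. A T7 promoter lies outside attL2 on the opposite strand, and no promoter is annotated upstream of the ORF to drive its expression in the entry clone itself.

The construct belongs to a maize transcription factor ORF collection made for functional genomics. Its purpose is to serve as a donor in LR Clonase reactions that transfer the ORF into destination vectors of choice. Because the stop codon is retained, it suits native or N-terminally tagged expression rather than C-terminal fusions.
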