Features (pLannotate 1.2.2; 11 found; start..end, strand, type, name):
      1..100     +  protein_bind   attL1: mutant version of attL; recombination site for the Gateway® LR reaction LR Clonase™
    112..132     +  RBS            RBS: efficient ribosome binding site from bacteriophage T7 gene 10 (Olins and Rangwala, 1989)
    142..906     +  CDS            AL4: ALFL4_ARATH - Experimental evidence at protein level: Swiss-Prot protein existence level 1. Histone-binding component that specifically recognizes H3 tails trimethylated on 'Lys-4' (H3K4me3), which mark transcription start sites of virtually all active genes. From Arabidopsis thaliana (Mouse-ear cress).
    923..1022    -  protein_bind   attL2: mutant version of attL; recombination site for the Gateway® LR reaction LR Clonase™
   1040..1058    -  promoter       T7 promoter: promoter for bacteriophage T7 RNA polymerase
   1192..2001    +  CDS            KanR: aminoglycoside phosphotransferase; aph(3')-Ia; confers resistance to kanamycin in bacteria or G418 (Geneticin®) in eukaryotes
   2148..2736    +  rep_origin     ori: high-copy-number ColE1/pMB1/pBR322/pUC origin of replication
   2919..3011    +  CDS            lacI (fragment): lac repressor; lacI; The lac repressor binds to the lac operator to inhibit transcription in E. coli. This inhibition can be relieved by adding lactose or isopropyl-β-D-thiogalactopyranoside (IPTG).
   3066..3093    -  terminator     rrnB T2 terminator: transcription terminator T2 from the E. coli rrnB gene
   3225..3268    +  terminator     rrnB T1 terminator: Escherichia coli rrnB; transcription terminator T1 from the E. coli rrnB gene
   3315..3351    -  CDS            lacZα (fragment): LacZα fragment of β-galactosidase; lacZ fragment
>Addgene plasmid #27840 | pUT1500-HQ858758 | depositor full sequence | sequence record 13114 | Author sequence
CAAATAATGATTTTATTTTGACTGATAGTGACCTGTTCGTTGCAACAAATTGATGAGCAATGCTTTTTTA
TAATGCCAACTTTGTACAAAAAAGCAGGCTCCGCGGCCGCCTTGTTTAACTTTAAGAAGGAGCCCTTCAC
CATGAACGGCGGGGGCTCTGGGCTGGCGCCCAACGCCGCGCACACCGCGGACGAGGTCTTCCGCGACTAC
AAAGGCCGCCGCGCCGGCATGATCAAGGCCCTCACCACTGATGTGGAGAGGTTCTTCAAACTCTGTGACC
CTGAAAAGGAGAACTTGTGCCTTTATGGCTATCCCGATGAGACGTGGGAGGTGACCTTGCCAGCTGAGGA
AGTTCCCCCTGAGATCCCTGAACCAGCATTAGGAATCAACTTTGCTAGGGATGGCATGAATGAGAAAGAC
TGGCTGGCGCTAGTTGCAGTCCACAGTGATTCCTGGTTACTGTCTGTTGCATTCTACTTTGGTGCACGCT
TTGGATTTGACAGAGAAACTAGGAGGCGACTCTTTAGCCTGATAAACAACATGCCCACGATATTTGAGGT
AGTGACAGGAGCAGCCAAGAAGCAGGCGAAGGAGAAGACACCTAATAGTAGCAGCAAGAGCAACAGGCCT
AGTTCAAAAGTGTCAAGAGCAGAGTCTCGTTCAAAGGCTAAGGTCCCCCAAGACGAAGAAGAGAGCGGTG
ATGACGATGAGGATGAGGAGGCAGACGAGCACAACAATACCTTGTGTGGAACTTGCGGAACTAACGACAG
CAAGGACCAGTTCTGGATCTGTTGTGATAACTGCGAGAAGTGGTACCATGGGAAGTGTGTCAAGATCACG
CCAGCTCGAGCTGAGCATATCAAGCAGTACAAGTGCCCAGACTGCACCAACAAGCGGGCCAGGGCAAAGG
GTGGGCGCGCCGACCCAGCTTTCTTGTACAAAGTTGGCATTATAAGAAAGCATTGCTTATCAATTTGTTG
CAACGAACAGGTCACTATCAGTCAAAATAAAATCATTATTTGCCATCCAGCTGATATCCCCTATAGTGAG
TCGTATTACATGGTCATAGCTGTTTCCTGGCAGCTCTGGCCCGTGTCTCAAAATCTCTGATGTTACATTG
CACAAGATAAAAATATATCATCATGAACAATAAAACTGTCTGCTTACATAAACAGTAATACAAGGGGTGT
TATGAGCCATATTCAACGGGAAACGTCGAGGCCGCGATTAAATTCCAACATGGATGCTGATTTATATGGG
TATAAATGGGCTCGCGATAATGTCGGGCAATCAGGTGCGACAATCTATCGCTTGTATGGGAAGCCCGATG
CGCCAGAGTTGTTTCTGAAACATGGCAAAGGTAGCGTTGCCAATGATGTTACAGATGAGATGGTCAGACT
AAACTGGCTGACGGAATTTATGCCTCTTCCGACCATCAAGCATTTTATCCGTACTCCTGATGATGCATGG
TTACTCACCACTGCGATCCCCGGAAAAACAGCATTCCAGGTATTAGAAGAATATCCTGATTCAGGTGAAA
ATATTGTTGATGCGCTGGCAGTGTTCCTGCGCCGGTTGCATTCGATTCCTGTTTGTAATTGTCCTTTTAA
CAGCGATCGCGTATTTCGTCTCGCTCAGGCGCAATCACGAATGAATAACGGTTTGGTTGATGCGAGTGAT
TTTGATGACGAGCGTAATGGCTGGCCTGTTGAACAAGTCTGGAAAGAAATGCATAAACTTTTGCCATTCT
CACCGGATTCAGTCGTCACTCATGGTGATTTCTCACTTGATAACCTTATTTTTGACGAGGGGAAATTAAT
AGGTTGTATTGATGTTGGACGAGTCGGAATCGCAGACCGATACCAGGATCTTGCCATCCTATGGAACTGC
CTCGGTGAGTTTTCTCCTTCATTACAGAAACGGCTTTTTCAAAAATATGGTATTGATAATCCTGATATGA
ATAAATTGCAGTTTCATTTGATGCTCGATGAGTTTTTCTAATCAGAATTGGTTAATTGGTTGTAACACTG
GCAGAGCATTACGCTGACTTGACGGGACGGCGCAAGCTCATGACCAAAATCCCTTAACGTGAGTTACGCG
TCGTTCCACTGAGCGTCAGACCCCGTAGAAAAGATCAAAGGATCTTCTTGAGATCCTTTTTTTCTGCGCG
TAATCTGCTGCTTGCAAACAAAAAAACCACCGCTACCAGCGGTGGTTTGTTTGCCGGATCAAGAGCTACC
AACTCTTTTTCCGAAGGTAACTGGCTTCAGCAGAGCGCAGATACCAAATACTGTCCTTCTAGTGTAGCCG
TAGTTAGGCCACCACTTCAAGAACTCTGTAGCACCGCCTACATACCTCGCTCTGCTAATCCTGTTACCAG
TGGCTGCTGCCAGTGGCGATAAGTCGTGTCTTACCGGGTTGGACTCAAGACGATAGTTACCGGATAAGGC
GCAGCGGTCGGGCTGAACGGGGGGTTCGTGCACACAGCCCAGCTTGGAGCGAACGACCTACACCGAACTG
AGATACCTACAGCGTGAGCATTGAGAAAGCGCCACGCTTCCCGAAGGGAGAAAGGCGGACAGGTATCCGG
TAAGCGGCAGGGTCGGAACAGGAGAGCGCACGAGGGAGCTTCCAGGGGGAAACGCCTGGTATCTTTATAG
TCCTGTCGGGTTTCGCCACCTCTGACTTGAGCGTCGATTTTTGTGATGCTCGTCAGGGGGGCGGAGCCTA
TGGAAAAACGCCAGCAACGCGGCCTTTTTACGGTTCCTGGCCTTTTGCTGGCCTTTTGCTCACATGTTCT
TTCCTGCGTTATCCCCTGATTCTGTGGATAACCGTATTACCGCCTTTGAGTGAGCTGATACCGCTCGCCG
CAGCCGAACGACCGAGCGCAGCGAGTCAGTGAGCGAGGAAGCGGAAGAGCGCCCAATACGCAAACCGCCT
CTCCCCGCGCGTTGGCCGATTCATTAATGCAGCTGGCACGACAGGTTTCCCGACTGGAAAGCGGGCAGTG
AGCGCAACGCAATTAATACGCGTACCGCTAGCCAGGAAGAGTTTGTAGAAACGCAAAAAGGCCATCCGTC
AGGATGGCCTTCTGCTTAGTTTGATGCCTGGCAGTTTATGGCGGGCGTCCTGCCCGCCACCCTCCGGGCC
GTTGCTTCACAACGTTCAAATCCGCTCCCGGCGGATTTGTCCTACTCAGGAGAGCGTTCACCGACAAACA
ACAGATAAAACGAAAGGCCCAGTCTTCCGACTGAGCCTTTCGTTTTATTTGATGCCTGGCAGTTCCCTAC
TCTCGCGTTAACGCTAGCATGGATGTTTTCCCAGTCACGACGTTGTAAAACGACGGCCAGTCTTAAGCTC
GGGCCC
