>Addgene plasmid #27840 | pUT1500-HQ858758 | addgene partial sequence | sequence record 34130 | 27840 with M13pUC-fwd
CCAATAATGATTTTATTTTGACTGATAGTGACCTGTTCGTTGCAACAAATTGATGAGCAATGCTTTTTTA
TAATGCCAACTTTGTACAAAAAAGCAGGCTCCGCGGCCGCCTTGTTTAACTTTAAGAAGGAGCCCTTCAC
CATGAACGGCGGGGGCTCTGGGCTGGCGCCCAACGCCGCGCACACCGCGGACGAGGTCTTCCGCGACTAC
AAAGGCCGCCGCGCCGGCATGATCAAGGCCCTCACCACTGATGTGGAGAGGTTCTTCAAACTCTGTGACC
CTGAAAAGGAGAACTTGTGCCTTTATGGCTATCCCGATGAGACGTGGGAGGTGACCTTGCCAGCTGAGGA
AGTTCCCCCTGAGATCCCTGAACCAGCATTAGGAATCAACTTTGCTAGGGATGGCATGAATGAGAAAGAC
TGGCTGGCGCTAGTTGCAGTCCACAGTGATTCCTGGTTACTGTCTGTTGCATTCTACTTTGGTGCACGCT
TTGGATTTGACAGAGAAACTAGGAGGCGACTCTTTAGCCTGATAAACAACATGCCCACGATATTTGAGGT
AGTGACAGGAGCAGCCAAGAAGCAGGCGAAGGAGAAGACACCTAATAGTAGCAGCAAGAGCAACAGGCCT
AGTTCAAAAGTGTCAAGAGCAGAGTCTCGTTCAAAGGCTAAGGTCCCCCAAGACGAAGAAGAGAGCGGTG
ATGACGATGAGGATGAGGAGGCAGACGAGCACAACAATACCTTGTGTGGAACTTGCGGAACTAACGACAG
CAAGGACCAGTTCTGGATCTGTTGTGATAACTGCGAGAAGTGGTACCATGGGAAGTGTGTCAAGATCACG
CCAGCTCGAGCTGAGCATATCAAGCAGTACAAGTGCCCAGACTGCACCAACAAGCGGGCCAG
